Addgene plasmid #49029: pcDXNSMG3
Purpose: (Empty Backbone) FX cloning mammalian cell line expression vector with CMV promoter and N-terminal streptavidin binding peptide, Myc tag, EGFP and 3C protease cleavage site
Depositing lab: Raimund Dutzler & Eric Geertsma. Depositing organization: University of Zurich. Publication: A versatile and efficient high-throughput cloning tool for structural biology. Geertsma ER, Dutzler R. Biochemistry. 2011 Apr 19;50(15):3272-8. Epub 2011 Mar 25. 10.1021/bi200178z PubMed 21410291.
Backbone
  Vector backbone: pcDNA3.1
  Backbone manufacturer: Invitrogen
  Backbone size (bp): 6578
  Modifications to backbone: modified for compatibility with FX cloning and added tags/fusion proteins
  Vector type: Mammalian Expression
  Promoter: CMV
  Tag / fusion protein: streptavidin binding peptide (SBP) (N terminal on backbone); MYC (N terminal on backbone); EGFP (N terminal on backbone); 3C protease site (PreScission site) (N terminal on backbone)
Growth in bacteria
  Bacterial resistance: Chloramphenicol and Ampicillin, 25 & 100 μg/mL
  Growth temperature: 37°C
  Growth strain: DB3.1
  Copy number: High Copy
Gene/Insert
  Cloning method: Unknown
  Sequencing primers: 5′ CMV-F; 3′ BGH-rev
Terms and licenses: Academic/Nonprofit Terms; Industry Terms: Not Available to Industry
Depositor comments: Constructed by Dr. Stephan Schenck, Dutzler lab, Dept of Biochemistry, University of Zurich, Switzerland.
How to cite: pcDXNSMG3 was a gift from Raimund Dutzler & Eric Geertsma (Addgene plasmid # 49029 ; http://n2t.net/addgene:49029 ; RRID:Addgene_49029)
