[The description below was written by a language model from this plasmid's Addgene catalogue record and pLannotate feature annotations shown in this document.]
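Description:
pcDXNSMG3 is an empty mammalian expression backbone derived from pcDNA3.1 and adapted for FX cloning, a high-throughput subcloning system developed for structural biology. It is 6,578 bp and is propagated in E. coli through a high-copy ColE1/pUC-type origin, with ampicillin resistance (bla) on the backbone. An f1 origin is also annotated. An SV40 early promoter is present, but the feature table shows no mammalian selection marker downstream of it, so the vector appears suited mainly to transient expression.

Expression is driven by the CMV immediate-early enhancer and promoter, followed by a T7 promoter and the QBI SP163 translational enhancer from the mouse VEGF 5' UTR, and is terminated by the bGH polyadenylation signal. According to the catalogue entry, the reading frame supplies an N-terminal streptavidin binding peptide, a Myc tag, EGFP and a 3C (PreScission) protease cleavage site. Of these, only EGFP was picked up by the automated annotation.

Downstream of EGFP, in reverse orientation, lies a counterselection stuffer. It carries ccdB, a ccdA fragment and a chloramphenicol resistance gene, plus Gateway-derived remnants such as attR1. This cassette explains the dual ampicillin and chloramphenicol selection and the need for the ccdB-tolerant strain DB3.1. When an open reading frame replaces the cassette, recombinants can be recovered in ordinary strains, which the toxin would otherwise kill.

The resulting fusion protein can be followed by fluorescence, detected through Myc and captured on streptavidin resin. The tags can then be removed with 3C protease, which suits expression screening and purification of target proteins from mammalian cells. A short HIV-1 LTR fragment and two SV40 NLS hits in the stuffer region are probably incidental annotation matches.
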