Features (pLannotate 1.2.2; 22 found; start..end, strand, type, name):
     28..80      -  misc_feature   bom (fragment): basis of mobility region from pBR322
    235..614     +  enhancer       CMV enhancer: human cytomegalovirus immediate early enhancer
    615..818     +  promoter       CMV promoter: human cytomegalovirus (CMV) immediate early promoter
    814..847     +  LTR            5' LTR (truncated) (fragment): truncated 5' long terminal repeat (LTR) from HIV-1
    863..881     +  promoter       T7 promoter: promoter for bacteriophage T7 RNA polymerase
    917..1079    +  misc_feature   QBI SP163: strong translational enhancer derived from the 5' UTR of the mouse VEGF gene
   1242..1958    +  CDS            EGFP: EGFP is a basic (constitutively fluorescent) green fluorescent protein published in 1996, derived from Aequorea victoria. It is reported to be a rapidly-maturing weak dimer with moderate acid sensitivity.
   2040..2342    -  CDS            ccdB: CCDB_ECOLI - Also known as G, letB, letD. Experimental evidence at protein level: Swiss-Prot protein existence level 1. Toxic component of a type II toxin-antitoxin (TA) system, functioning in plasmid maintainence. Responsible for the post- segregational killing (PSK) of plasmid-free cells, also referred to as a plasmid addiction system. Half-life of over 2 hours. Cell killing by CcdB is accompanied by filamentation, defects in chromosome and plasmid segregation, defects in cell division, formation of anucleate cells, decreased DNA synthesis and plasmid loss. Interferes with the activity of DN
   2347..2505    -  CDS            ccdA (fragment): CCDA_ECO57 - Also known as H, letA. Experimental evidence at protein level: Swiss-Prot protein existence level 1. Antitoxin component of a type II toxin-antitoxin (TA) system which inhibits the post-segregational killing (PSK) of plasmid-free cells, also referred to as a plasmid addiction system. Binds to and blocks the activity of CcdB; will also remove bound CcdB protein from the CcdB-GyrA complex by forming a CcdA-CcdB complex, a process termed rejuvenation. Functions as a transcriptional corepressor for the ccdAB operon, repression also requires CcdB (By similarity). From Escherichia coli
   2684..3343    -  CDS            CmR: chloramphenicol acetyltransferase; cat; confers resistance to chloramphenicol
   3344..3373    -  promoter       cat promoter (fragment): promoter of the E. coli cat gene encoding chloramphenicol acetyltransferase
   3397..3427    -  promoter       lac UV5 promoter: E. coli lac promoter with an "up" mutation
   3452..3576    -  protein_bind   attR1: mutant version of attR; recombination site for the Gateway® LR reaction LR Clonase™
   3595..3615    -  CDS            SV40 NLS: nuclear localization signal of SV40 (simian virus 40) large T antigen
   3619..3639    -  CDS            SV40 NLS: nuclear localization signal of SV40 (simian virus 40) large T antigen
   3712..3936    +  polyA_signal   bGH poly(A) signal: bovine growth hormone polyadenylation signal
   3940..3961    +  promoter       SV40 promoter (fragment): SV40 enhancer and early promoter
   3982..4410    +  rep_origin     f1 ori (sequence partly withheld): f1 bacteriophage origin of replication; arrow indicates direction of (+) strand synthesis
   4424..4753    +  promoter       SV40 promoter: SV40 enhancer and early promoter
   4826..5411    -  rep_origin     ori: high-copy-number ColE1/pMB1/pBR322/pUC origin of replication
   5582..6442    -  CDS            AmpR: β-lactamase; bla; confers resistance to ampicillin, carbenicillin, and related antibiotics
   6443..6547    -  promoter       AmpR promoter: bla
>Addgene plasmid #49029 | pcDXNSMG3 | depositor full sequence | sequence record 71987 | pcDXNSMG3 sequence 6578 bps
GACGGATCGGGAGATCTCCCGATCCCCTATGGTGCACTCTCAGTACAATCTGCTCTGATGCCGCATAGTT
AAGCCAGTATCTGCTCCCTGCTTGTGTGTTGGAGGTCGCTGAGTAGTGCGCGAGCAAAATTTAAGCTACA
ACAAGGCAAGGCTTGACCGACAATTGCATGAAGAATCTGCTTAGGGTTAGGCGTTTTGCGCTGCTTCGCG
ATGTACGGGCCAGATATACGCGTTGACATTGATTATTGACTAGTTATTAATAGTAATCAATTACGGGGTC
ATTAGTTCATAGCCCATATATGGAGTTCCGCGTTACATAACTTACGGTAAATGGCCCGCCTGGCTGACCG
CCCAACGACCCCCGCCCATTGACGTCAATAATGACGTATGTTCCCATAGTAACGCCAATAGGGACTTTCC
ATTGACGTCAATGGGTGGAGTATTTACGGTAAACTGCCCACTTGGCAGTACATCAAGTGTATCATATGCC
AAGTACGCCCCCTATTGACGTCAATGACGGTAAATGGCCCGCCTGGCATTATGCCCAGTACATGACCTTA
TGGGACTTTCCTACTTGGCAGTACATCTACGTATTAGTCATCGCTATTACCATGGTGATGCGGTTTTGGC
AGTACATCAATGGGCGTGGATAGCGGTTTGACTCACGGGGATTTCCAAGTCTCCACCCCATTGACGTCAA
TGGGAGTTTGTTTTGGCACCAAAATCAACGGGACTTTCCAAAATGTCGTAACAACTCCGCCCCATTGACG
CAAATGGGCGGTAGGCGTGTACGGTGGGAGGTCTATATAAGCAGAGCTCTCTGGCTAACTAGAGAACCCA
CTGCTTACTGGCTTATCGAAATTAATACGACTCACTATAGGGAGACCCAAGCTGGCTAGCGTTTAAACTT
AAGCTTAGCGCAGAGGCTTGGGGCAGCCGAGCGGCAGCCAGGCCCCGGCCCGGGCCTCGGTTCCAGAAGG
GAGAGGAGCCCGCCAAGGCGCGCAAGAGAGCGGGCTGCCTCGCAGTCCGAGCCGGAGAGGGAGCGCGAGC
CGCGCCGGCCCCGGACGGCCTCCGAAACCATGGGGGCCAGCATGGACGAGAAGACCACTGGTTGGCGAGG
TGGACACGTTGTTGAAGGACTGGCTGGGGAACTTGAACAACTTCGTGCACGACTGGAGCATCACCCACAA
GGTCAACGTGAACCAGAACAAAAACTCATCTCAGAAGAGGATCTGGGTACCATGGTGAGCAAGGGCGAGG
AGCTGTTCACCGGGGTGGTGCCCATCCTGGTCGAGCTGGACGGCGACGTAAACGGCCACAAGTTCAGCGT
GTCCGGCGAGGGCGAGGGCGATGCCACCTACGGCAAGCTGACCCTGAAGTTCATCTGCACCACCGGCAAG
CTGCCCGTGCCCTGGCCCACCCTCGTGACCACCCTGACCTACGGCGTGCAGTGCTTCAGCCGCTACCCCG
ACCACATGAAGCAGCACGACTTCTTCAAGTCCGCCATGCCCGAAGGCTACGTCCAGGAGCGCACCATCTT
CTTCAAGGACGACGGCAACTACAAGACCCGCGCCGAGGTGAAGTTCGAGGGCGACACCCTGGTGAACCGC
ATCGAGCTGAAGGGCATCGACTTCAAGGAGGACGGCAACATCCTGGGGCACAAGCTGGAGTACAACTACA
ACAGCCACAACGTCTATATCATGGCCGACAAGCAGAAGAACGGCATCAAGGTGAACTTCAAGATCCGCCA
CAACATCGAGGACGGCAGCGTGCAGCTCGCCGACCACTACCAGCAGAACACCCCCATCGGCGACGGCCCC
GTGCTGCTGCCCGACAACCACTACCTGAGCACCCAGTCCGCCCTGAGCAAAGACCCCAACGAGAAGCGCG
ATCACATGGTCCTGCTGGAGTTCGTGACCGCCGCCGGGATCACTCTCGGCATGGACGAGCTGTACAAGGG
TACCTTAGAAGTTTTGTTTCAAGGTCCAAGTAGAAGAGCGAGCTGCAGACTGGCTGTGTATAAGGGAGCC
TGACATTTATATTCCCCAGAACATCAGGTTAATGGCGTTTTTGATGTCATTTTCGCGGTGGCTGAGATCA
GCCACTTCTTCCCCGATAACGGAGACCGGCACACTGGCCATATCGGTGGTCATCATGCGCCAGCTTTCAT
CCCCGATATGCACCACCGGGTAAAGTTCACGGGAGACTTTATCTGACAGCAGACGTGCACTGGCCAGGGG
GATCACCATCCGTCGCCCGGGCGTGTCAATAATATCACTCTGTACATCCACAAACAGACGATAACGGCTC
TCTCTTTTATAGGTGTAAACCTTAAACTGCATTTCACCAGCCCCTGTTCTCGTCAGCAAAAGAGCCGTTC
ATTTCAATAAACCGGGCGACCTCAGCCATCCCTTCCTGATTTTCCGCTTTCCAGCGTTCGGCACGCAGAC
GACGGGCTTCATTCTGCATGGTTGTGCTTACCAGACCGGAGATATTGACATCATATATGCCTTGAGCAAC
TGATAGCTGTCGCTGTCAACTGTCACTGTAATACGCTGCTTCATAGCATACCTCTTTTTGACATACTTCG
GGTATACATATCAGTATATATTCTTATACCGCAAAAATCAGCGCGCAAATACGCATACTGTTATCTGGCT
TTTAGTAAGCCGGATCCACGCGTTTACGCCCCGCCCTGCCACTCATCGCAGTACTGTTGTAATTCATTAA
GCATTCTGCCGACATGGAAGCCATCACAAACGGCATGATGAACCTGAATCGCCAGCGGCATCAGCACCTT
GTCGCCTTGCGTATAATATTTGCCCATGGTGAAAACGGGGGCGAAGAAGTTGTCCATATTGGCCACGTTT
AAATCAAAACTGGTGAAACTCACCCAGGGATTGGCTGAGACGAAAAACATATTCTCAATAAACCCTTTAG
GGAAATAGGCCAGGTTTTCACCGTAACACGCCACATCTTGCGAATATATGTGTAGAAACTGCCGGAAATC
GTCGTGGTATTCACTCCAGAGCGATGAAAACGTTTCAGTTTGCTCATGGAAAACGGTGTAACAAGGGTGA
ACACTATCCCATATCACCAGCTCACCGTCTTTCATTGCCATACGGAATTCCGGATGAGCATTCATCAGGC
GGGCAAGAATGTGAATAAAGGCCGGATAAAACTTGTGCTTATTTTTCTTTACGGTCTTTAAAAAGGCCGT
AATATCCAGCTGAACGGTCTGGTTATAGGTACATTGAGCAACTGACTGAAATGCCTCAAAATGTTCTTTA
CGATGCCATTGGGATATATCAACGGTGGTATATCCAGTGATTTTTTTCTCCATTTTAGCTTCCTTAGCTC
CTGAAAATCTCGACGGATCCTAACTCAAAATCCACACATTATACGAGCCGGAAGCATAAAGTGTAAAGCC
TGGGGTGCCTAATGCGGCCGCCATAGTGACTGGATATGTTGTGTTTTACAGTATTATGTAGTCTGTTTTT
TATGCAAAATCTAATTTAATATATTGATATTTATATCATTTTACGTTTCTCGTTCAGCTTTTTTGTACAA
ACTTGTGATATCGAATTCGCTAGCTACCTTTCTCTTCTTTTTTGGATCTACCTTTCTCTTCTTTTTTGGG
GATCCACTAGTTCAGCTCTTCTGCATAATAACTATCTAGAGGGCCCGTTTAAACCCGCTGATCAGCCTCG
ACTGTGCCTTCTAGTTGCCAGCCATCTGTTGTTTGCCCCTCCCCCGTGCCTTCCTTGACCCTGGAAGGTG
CCACTCCCACTGTCCTTTCCTAATAAAATGAGGAAATTGCATCGCATTGTCTGAGTAGGTGTCATTCTAT
TCTGGGGGGTGGGGTGGGGCAGGACAGCAAGGGGGAGGATTGGGAAGACAATAGCAGGCATGCTGGGGAT
GCGGTGGGCTCTATGGCTTCTGAGGCGGAAAGAACCAGCTGGGGCTCTAGGGGGTATCCCC
[124 nt withheld, positions 3982-4105]
C
[91 nt withheld, positions 4107-4197]
A
[49 nt withheld, positions 4199-4247]
CCTTTGACGTTGGAGTCCACGTTCTTT
[37 nt withheld, positions 4275-4311]
ACCCTATCTCGGTCTATTCTTTTGATTTATAAGGGATTTTGCCGATTTCGGCCTATTGGTTAAAAAATGA
GCTGATTTAACAAAAATTTAACGCGAATTAATTCTGTGGAATGTGTGTCAGTTAGGGTGTGGAAAGTCCC
CAGGCTCCCCAGCAGGCAGAAGTATGCAAAGCATGCATCTCAATTAGTCAGCAACCAGGTGTGGAAAGTC
CCCAGGCTCCCCAGCAGGCAGAAGTATGCAAAGCATGCATCTCAATTAGTCAGCAACCATAGTCCCGCCC
CTAACTCCGCCCATCCCGCCCCTAACTCCGCCCAGTTCCGCCCATTCTCCGCCCCATGGCTGACTAATTT
TTTTTATTTATGCAGAGGCCGAGGCCGCCTCTGCCTCTGAGCTATTCCAGAAGTAGTGAGGAGGCTTTTT
TGGAGGCCTAGGCTTTTGCAAAAAGCTCCCGGGACATGTGAGCAAAAGGCCAGCAAAAGGCCAGGAACCG
TAAAAAGGCCGCGTTGCTGGCGTTTTTCCATAGGCTCCGCCCCCCTGACGAGCATCACAAAAATCGACGC
TCAAGTCAGAGGTGGCGAAACCCGACAGGACTATAAAGATACCAGGCGTTTCCCCCTGGAAGCTCCCTCG
TGCGCTCTCCTGTTCCGACCCTGCCGCTTACCGGATACCTGTCCGCCTTTCTCCCTTCGGGAAGCGTGGC
GCTTTCTCATAGCTCACGCTGTAGGTATCTCAGTTCGGTGTAGGTCGTTCGCTCCAAGCTGGGCTGTGTG
CACGAACCCCCCGTTCAGCCCGACCGCTGCGCCTTATCCGGTAACTATCGTCTTGAGTCCAACCCGGTAA
GACACGACTTATCGCCACTGGCAGCAGCCACTGGTAACAGGATTAGCAGAGCGAGGTATGTAGGCGGTGC
TACAGAGTTCTTGAAGTGGTGGCCTAACTACGGCTACACTAGAAGAACAGTATTTGGTATCTGCGCTCTG
CTGAAGCCAGTTACCTTCGGAAAAAGAGTTGGTAGCTCTTGATCCGGCAAACAAACCACCGCTGGTAGCG
GTTTTTTTGTTTGCAAGCAGCAGATTACGCGCAGAAAAAAAGGATCTCAAGAAGATCCTTTGATCTTTTC
TACGGGGTCTGACGCTCAGTGGAACGAAAACTCACGTTAAGGGATTTTGGTCATGAGATTATCAAAAAGG
ATCTTCACCTAGATCCTTTTAAATTAAAAATGAAGTTTTAAATCAATCTAAAGTATATATGAGTAAACTT
GGTCTGACAGTTACCAATGCTTAATCAGTGAGGCACCTATCTCAGCGATCTGTCTATTTCGTTCATCCAT
AGTTGCCTGACTCCCCGTCGTGTAGATAACTACGATACGGGAGGGCTTACCATCTGGCCCCAGTGCTGCA
ATGATACCGCGAGACCCACGCTCACCGGCTCCAGATTTATCAGCAATAAACCAGCCAGCCGGAAGGGCCG
AGCGCAGAAGTGGTCCTGCAACTTTATCCGCCTCCATCCAGTCTATTAATTGTTGCCGGGAAGCTAGAGT
AAGTAGTTCGCCAGTTAATAGTTTGCGCAACGTTGTTGCCATTGCTACAGGCATCGTGGTGTCACGCTCG
TCGTTTGGTATGGCTTCATTCAGCTCCGGTTCCCAACGATCAAGGCGAGTTACATGATCCCCCATGTTGT
GCAAAAAAGCGGTTAGCTCCTTCGGTCCTCCGATCGTTGTCAGAAGTAAGTTGGCCGCAGTGTTATCACT
CATGGTTATGGCAGCACTGCATAATTCTCTTACTGTCATGCCATCCGTAAGATGCTTTTCTGTGACTGGT
GAGTACTCAACCAAGTCATTCTGAGAATAGTGTATGCGGCGACCGAGTTGCTCTTGCCCGGCGTCAATAC
GGGATAATACCGCGCCACATAGCAGAACTTTAAAAGTGCTCATCATTGGAAAACGTTCTTCGGGGCGAAA
ACTCTCAAGGATCTTACCGCTGTTGAGATCCAGTTCGATGTAACCCACTCGTGCACCCAACTGATCTTCA
GCATCTTTTACTTTCACCAGCGTTTCTGGGTGAGCAAAAACAGGAAGGCAAAATGCCGCAAAAAAGGGAA
TAAGGGCGACACGGAAATGTTGAATACTCATACTCTTCCTTTTTCAATATTATTGAAGCATTTATCAGGG
TTATTGTCTCATGAGCGGATACATATTTGAATGTATTTAGAAAAATAAACAAATAGGGGTTCCGCGCACA
TTTCCCCGAAAAGTGCCACCTGACGTC
