>Addgene plasmid #49029 | pcDXNSMG3 | addgene partial sequence | sequence record 73259 | CAT-R 5'-GCAACTGACTGAAATGCCTC-3'
ATCAACGGTGGTATATCCAGTGATTTTTTTCTCCATTTTAGCTTCCTTAGCTCCTGAAAATCTCGACGGA
TCCTAACTCAAAATCCACACATTATACGAGCCGGAAGCATAAAGTGTAAAGCCTGGGGTGCCTAATGCGG
CCGCCATAGTGACTGGATATGTTGTGTTTTACAGTATTATGTAGTCTGTTTTTTATGCAAAATCTAATTT
AATATATTGATATTTATATCATTTTACGTTTCTCGTTCAGCTTTTTTGTACAAACTTGTGATATCGAATT
CGCTAGCTACCTTTCTCTTCTTTTTTGGATCTACCTTTCTCTTCTTTTTTGGGGATCCACTAGTTCAGCT
CTTCTGCATAATAACTATCTAGAGGGCCCGTTTAAACCCGCTGATCAGCCTCGACTGTGCCTTCTAGTTG
CCAGCCATCTGTTGTTTGCCCCTCCCCCGTGCCTTCCTTGACCCTGGAAGGTGCCACTCCCACTGTCCTT
TCCTAATAAAATGAGGAAATTGCATCGCATTGTCTGAGTAGGTGTCATTCTATTCTGGGGGGTGGGGTGG
GGCAGGACAGCAAGGGGGAGGATTGGGAAGACAATAGCAGGCATGCTGGGGATGCGGTGGGCTCTATGGC
TTCTGAGGCGGAAAGAACCAGCTGGGGCTCTAGGGGGTATCCCC
[124 nt withheld, positions 675-798]
C
[51 nt withheld, positions 800-850]
