>Addgene plasmid #49029 | pcDXNSMG3 | addgene partial sequence | sequence record 73368 | CMV-F 5'-CGCAAATGGGCGGTAGGCGTG-3'
GAACCCACTGCTTACTGGCTTATCGAAATTAATACGACTCACTATAGGGAGACCCAAGCTGGCTAGCGTT
TAAACTTAAGCTTAGCGCAGAGGCTTGGGGCAGCCGAGCGGCAGCCAGGCCCCGGCCCGGGCCTCGGTTC
CAGAAGGGAGAGGAGCCCGCCAAGGCGCGCAAGAGAGCGGGCTGCCTCGCAGTCCGAGCCGGAGAGGGAG
CGCGAGCCGCGCCGGCCCCGGACGGCCTCCGAAACCATGGGGGCCAGCATGGACGAGAAGACCACTGGTT
GGCGAGGTGGACACGTTGTTGAAGGACTGGCTGGGGAACTTGAACAACTTCGTGCACGACTGGAGCATCA
CCCACAAGGTCAACGTGAACCAGAACAAAAACTCATCTCAGAAGAGGATCTGGGTACCATGGTGAGCAAG
GGCGAGGAGCTGTTCACCGGGGTGGTGCCCATCCTGGTCGAGCTGGACGGCGACGTAAACGGCCACAAGT
TCAGCGTGTCCGGCGAGGGCGAGGGCGATGCCACCTACGGCAAGCTGACCCTGAAGTTCATCTGCACCAC
CGGCAAGCTGCCCGTGCCCTGGCCCACCCTCGTGACCACCCTGACCTACGGCGTGCAGTGCTTCAGCCGC
TACCCCGACCACATGAAGCAGCACGACTTCTTCAAGTCCGCCATGCCCGAAGGCTACGTCCAGGAGCGCA
CCATCTTCTTCAAGGACGACGGCAACTACAAGACCCGCGCCGAGGTGAAGTTCGAGGGCGACACCCTGGT
GAACCGCATCGAGCTGAAGGGCATCGACTTCAAGGAGGACGGCAACATCCTGGGGCACAAGCTGGAGTAC
AACTACAACAGCCACAACGTCTATATCATGGCCGACAAGCAGAAGAACGGCATCAAGGTGAACTTCAAGA
TCCGCCACAACATCGAG
