>Addgene plasmid #49029 | pcDXNSMG3 | addgene partial sequence | sequence record 73978 | EGFP-C 5'-CATGGTCCTGCTGGAGTTCGTG-3'
GAGCTGTACAAGGGTACCTTAGAAGTTTTGTTTCAAGGTCCAAGTAGAAGAGCGAGCTGCAGACTGGCTG
TGTATAAGGGAGCCTGACATTTATATTCCCCAGAACATCAGGTTAATGGCGTTTTTGATGTCATTTTCGC
GGTGGCTGAGATCAGCCACTTCTTCCCCGATAACGGAGACCGGCACACTGGCCATATCGGTGGTCATCAT
GCGCCAGCTTTCATCCCCGATATGCACCACCGGGTAAAGTTCACGGGAGACTTTATCTGACAGCAGACGT
GCACTGGCCAGGGGGATCACCATCCGTCGCCCGGGCGTGTCAATAATATCACTCTGTACATCCACAAACA
GACGATAACGGCTCTCTCTTTTATAGGTGTAAACCTTAAACTGCATTTCACCAGCCCCTGTTCTCGTCAG
CAAAAGAGCCGTTCATTTCAATAAACCGGGCGACCTCAGCCATCCCTTCCTGATTTTCCGCTTTCCAGCG
TTCGGCACGCAGACGACGGGCTTCATTCTGCATGGTTGTGCTTACCAGACCGGAGATATTGACATCATAT
ATGCCTTGAGCAACTGATAGCTGTCGCTGTCAACTGTCACTGTAATACGCTGCTTCATAGCATACCTCTT
TTTGACATACTTCGGGTATACATATCAGTATATATTCTTATACCGCAAAAATCAGCGCGCAAATACGCAT
ACTGTTATCTGGCTTTTAGTAAGCCGGATCCACGCGTTTACGCCCCGCCCTGCCACTCATCGCAGTACTG
TTGTAATTCATTAAGCATTCTGCCGACATGGAAGCCATCACAAACGGCATGATGAACCTGAATCGCCAGC
GGCATCAGCACCTTGTCGCCTTGCGTATAATATTTGCCCATGGTGAAAACGGGGGCGAAGAAGTTGTCCA
TATTGGCCACGTTTAAATCAAAACTGGTGAAACTCACCC
